>Addgene plasmid #71050 | pFOSGE_COF4G06 | depositor partial sequence | sequence record 126992 | insert
ATGGCCTTGGAGTCCGGCAGCAGCAGCTCGGAGTCGGGCAGCTCATCCACAAGCGGATCCACCAGTTCGG
AAACGGGCAGCAGCTCGGACACGGATTCCAGCAGTGCGACGCCGGAGGAGAAGCCATCCACGAATTCCTC
CGCCAAATCCCAGACGCAAACACAACAACAAACTAATTCCGGAAATGCACAGAGAAGAAAGCCTGTTCCT
GCGGCGTCGGAGGATAAACCCAAGCCGAGCGTAGCGCCATCTAGCAAAAAAGTAAACAATCCTCCCAAAA
GTAAACTCTCCAGCGATGACGACGAATATGAGGACTCGGCGCCGCCGGCCAAAAAGAACTCACGTGCAAT
GGGCAGTTCCACTGTAACAGCGGCAGCTGCCGCCTCAGCAGCCAGGAGAAAACCACCCGCGTCCGTCAAC
AAGCCAAGCAATCCCGCTAACAAACCGAGCAATCCTACCCAGCGATCGGCCAACAACAACACAAATCGAT
CACTGGAGAACGGCGAGGGCAAGCGACCCTCGCTCTCCTCCTCGTCCAATAGCACAGATGACTCTATGAA
GATCGTTAAAAACGGGCGGAAGGTTCCCCTCAAAATGGCCAGCACGGTGAGGCCCAAACAAATCCGAGGA
AAATTGCCGCCGGCAAAGAAAAACGGCGGGGGACCGGTGATCAGCAGTGACGGAAGTTCGGGCTCCGAGA
GTGGCTCCAACTCGGGCGACGAATCAAGTTCAGGAAGCGAGTCTGAGGGAAGTGATTCCAGCAACTCCTA
CAGCTCGCAGCCAGTAAAAGGAGGAGCTAAAGGTAAGAGAAGCGGACCAACAAAAATCCAAAACTCCGAC
AGCGAAGAAGAGCGAAAAGACAAGGCCAATCCCATGAGGAAACTGACGCGATCACTCAGCATGCGAAGGA
CAAAACAGCAACCCAAACAGGAAACCGATTCTGAATCCGATGGAGACCTAGAAGATGACAAAATTATGAT
CTCCAAAAGTCCCGCCAAAAAGCCAGCGCCCTCGAATTTGAACGCCAGCAAAAGCAAAGTGAAAAGGGAA
CCAATCGGAATCAGCAGTGGCGTGCTGAGCTCCATTAAATCCCGACCCGTGTCACCGATTACCGAGACTG
AGAAGAAGTGTCCCATCGAGGGCTGCGATTCATCCGGACATCTGAGTGGCAATTTGGATAAGCACTTTTT
GCCGGAGGCCTGTCCTATCTATCACAACATGTCCGCCTCGGAGTGCAAAGAGCGTGCCAATGAGAGAAAA
CTGAGGAATGAACAGCGACTAAAGATGCCGGTTAACATTGTGACGGCGCCGGGTAACCAAAACACCAATC
TCAAGACGCTCTCGCCTGAGCAGCGCGAGTTTCTGGCCAAGATTCGCGAGTCAAGGGCTAACTTTAAGCC
GGCGAATAACAATTTTTTAGACTCGAAGGTAAAGCTGGAAAAAGACGTAACGGACGAGGACCGGGAACCA
AATCTGGCAGGCCTGGTGCCTGACTATGATTTGCAATTGTTCCGGGAAGCGCAAGCTCAAGCATCCGAAA
GGATCGAAGACGAACTCAAGGACCTGCCCGTGGGAAAGGGAATAAAATATATCAGCATGGGCAAGTACAA
GATGAAGGTCTGGTATCAATCCCCTTATCCGGACGATGCTGCCCGCCTGCCCAAAATGTATATCTGCGAA
TTCTGCCTGCGCTACCAAAAATCAGAGACGGGCATCAAGCGGCATGCCGAGAAATGCGTCTGGCGGCATC
CGCCGGGCGATGAGATATACCGCAAGGGCAAACTACAGGTGTGGCAGGTGGACGGGAAACGTTATAAGCA
ATACTGTCAGCATCTGTGCCTGCTAGCAAAATTCTTTCTGGATCACAAAACCCTCTACTACGATGTGGAG
CCCTTCCTTTTCTACATTATGACGCTGGCCGATGTGGATGGATGTCATATTGTTGGTTATTTTAGCAAGC
ATATTCCTTTTCTGCAGGAGAAGAACTCGTTTTACAATGTGTCCTGTATTTTAACATTGCCGCCATATCA
GCGAAAGGGTTACGGAAGATTACTCATCGATTTCAGCTATCTGCTGACGCGCGTTGAGGGAAAAATCGGA
TCGCCTGAGAAACCTCTATCCGATCTGGGCCTGATCTCGTACCGCTCGTACTGGAAGGATGTGCTCCTGG
ACTACCTGTGCAATCGATCGGGAAACACGATCGCCATTAAGGATGTATCGCAGGAAACTGCGATTTACTC
ATACGACATTGTGAGCACCCTTCAAGCTCTCGGAATGATGAAGTACTGGAAGGGCAAGCACATAGTGCTC
AAAAAGCAAGACGTACTGGATGAGTACGAGGAGAGGGTGAAGCGAAGAGGAACCTTCCCCAAGATCGACG
ACTCCTGCTTAAGATGGCAGCCCTTCATCAATATCCAGCCGAGCTCATCTCCA
