>Addgene plasmid #71050 | pFOSGE_COF4G06 | addgene partial sequence | sequence record 131625 | M13-F20 5'-TGTAAAACGACGGCCAGT-3'
TTTTGACTGATAGTGACCTGTTCGTTGCAACAAATTGATGAGCAATGCTTTTTTATAATGCCAACTTTGT
ACAAAAAAGCAGGCTTCATGGCCTTGGAGTCCGGCAGCAGCAGCTCGGAGTCGGGCAGCTCATCCACAAG
CGGATCCACCAGTTCGGAAACGGGCAGCAGCTCGGACACGGATTCCAGCAGTGCGACGCCGGAGGAGAAG
CCATCCACGAATTCCTCCGCCAAATCCCAGACGCAAACACAACAACAAACTAATTCCGGAAATGCACAGA
GAAGAAAGCCTGTTCCTGCGGCGTCGGAGGATAAACCCAAGCCGAGCGTAGCGCCATCTAGCAAAAAAGT
AAACAATCCTCCCAAAAGTAAACTCTCCAGCGATGACGACGAATATGAGGACTCGGCGCCGCCGGCCAAA
AAGAACTCACGTGCAATGGGCAGTTCCACTGTAACAGCGGCAGCTGCCGCCTCAGCAGCCAGGAGAAAAC
CACCCGCGTCCGTCAACAAGCCAAGCAATCCCGCTAACAAACCGAGCAATCCTACCCAGCGATCGGCCAA
CAACAACACAAATCGATCACTGGAGAACGGCGAGGGCAAGCGACCCTCGCTCTCCTCCTCGTCCAATAGC
ACAGATGACTCTATGAAGAT
