[The description below was written by a language model from this plasmid's Addgene catalogue record.]
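Description:
pFOSGE_COF4G06 is a Gateway entry clone built on the Invitrogen pDONR221 donor backbone and carrying the Drosophila melanogaster gene chm (chameau, CG5229; transcript FBtr0079443) as an insert of about 2.4 kb. It is a bacterial cloning plasmid rather than an expression vector: it is maintained at high copy in standard E. coli cloning strains such as DH5alpha under kanamycin selection. The insert was introduced by Gateway recombination. In a pDONR221-derived entry clone this normally means that the BP reaction has replaced the donor vector's counter-selectable cassette with the insert, leaving it flanked by attL sites, although no feature table is provided here to confirm the exact site arrangement. M13 forward and reverse priming sites on either side of the insert are listed for sequence verification.

The record names no promoter, tag or reporter, which is consistent with an entry clone, where the coding sequence is simply stored in a recombination-ready form. Its use is as a shuttle. An LR reaction transfers the chm sequence into any compatible destination vector, which then supplies the promoter, fusion partners and host-specific elements. The gene's listed aliases (HAT, HAT1) point to a histone acetyltransferase-type chromatin regulator. The associated publication concerns the context-dependent regulatory functions of transcriptional regulators, suggesting that this plasmid belongs to a larger collection of fly transcription factor and cofactor clones. The record does not state whether the insert retains a stop codon or which destination vectors were used.
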