Addgene plasmid #71050: pFOSGE_COF4G06
Purpose: Gateway entry clone
Depositing lab: Alexander Stark. Depositing organization: Research Institute of Molecular Pathology (IMP). Publication: Transcriptional regulators form diverse groups with context-dependent regulatory functions. Stampfel G, Kazmar T, Frank O, Wienerroither S, Reiter F, Stark A. Nature. 2015 Nov 9. doi: 10.1038/nature15545. PubMed 26550828.
Backbone
  Vector backbone: pDONR221
  Backbone manufacturer: Invitrogen
  Backbone size w/o insert (bp): 4762
  Vector type: Gateway entry vector
Growth in bacteria
  Bacterial resistance: Kanamycin, 50 μg/mL
  Growth temperature: 37°C
  Growth strain: DH5alpha
  Copy number: High Copy
Gene/Insert
  Gene/Insert name: chm (alt names: FBgn0028387; CG5229, FBtr0079443)
  Species: D. melanogaster (fly)
  Insert size (bp): 2433
  Entrez Gene: chm (a.k.a. Dmel_CG5229, CG5229, Chm, Dmel\CG5229, HAT, HAT1, dmHAG404)
  Cloning method: Gateway Cloning
  Sequencing primers: 5′ M13-F20; 3′ M13R
Terms and licenses: Academic/Nonprofit Terms; Industry Terms: Not Available to Industry
How to cite: pFOSGE_COF4G06 was a gift from Alexander Stark (Addgene plasmid # 71050 ; http://n2t.net/addgene:71050 ; RRID:Addgene_71050)
